Addgene plasmid #70813: pFOSGE_COF1D06
Purpose: Gateway entry clone
Depositing lab: Alexander Stark. Depositing organization: Research Institute of Molecular Pathology (IMP). Publication: Transcriptional regulators form diverse groups with context-dependent regulatory functions. Stampfel G, Kazmar T, Frank O, Wienerroither S, Reiter F, Stark A. Nature. 2015 Nov 9. doi: 10.1038/nature15545. PubMed 26550828.
Backbone
  Vector backbone: pDONR221
  Backbone manufacturer: Invitrogen
  Backbone size w/o insert (bp): 4762
  Vector type: Gateway entry vector
Growth in bacteria
  Bacterial resistance: Kanamycin, 50 μg/mL
  Growth temperature: 37°C
  Growth strain: DH5alpha
  Copy number: High Copy
Gene/Insert
  Gene/Insert name: kappaTry (alt names: FBgn0043471; CG12388, FBtr0301671)
  Species: D. melanogaster (fly)
  Insert size (bp): 882
  Entrez Gene: kappaTry (a.k.a. Dmel_CG12388, CG12388, Dmel\CG12388, KappaTry, SPH109)
  Cloning method: Gateway Cloning
  Sequencing primers: 5′ M13-F20; 3′ M13R
Terms and licenses: Academic/Nonprofit Terms; Industry Terms: Not Available to Industry
How to cite: pFOSGE_COF1D06 was a gift from Alexander Stark (Addgene plasmid # 70813 ; http://n2t.net/addgene:70813 ; RRID:Addgene_70813)
