[The description below was written by a language model from this plasmid's Addgene catalogue record.]
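Description:
pFOSGE_COF1D06 is a Gateway entry clone built on the Invitrogen pDONR221 donor backbone (listed as 4762 bp without insert) and carrying the Drosophila melanogaster gene kappaTry (CG12388, also known as SPH109) as an 882 bp insert. The annotated transcript reference suggests the insert corresponds to a specific kappaTry isoform, although the record does not say whether a stop codon is retained or removed. The plasmid is maintained in E. coli as a high-copy vector under kanamycin selection. No feature table accompanies the entry, so the exact positions of the backbone elements cannot be confirmed from the record.

The insert was introduced by Gateway cloning. In a pDONR221-derived entry clone, this normally means a BP recombination has replaced the donor vector's counter-selectable cassette with the gene of interest, leaving it flanked by attL sites. An entry clone has no promoter intended to drive expression of the insert and carries no tags or reporters of its own. It serves as a sequence-verifiable shuttle, with M13 forward and reverse primer sites flanking the insert for sequencing. From it, the open reading frame can be moved by LR recombination into any compatible destination vector that supplies promoters, fusion partners or other context.

The stated purpose is simply "Gateway entry clone". The associated publication concerns the context-dependent regulatory functions of transcriptional regulators, which suggests that the clone belongs to a larger collection of fly open reading frames assembled for transfer into expression or fusion vectors for functional assays. The record does not describe the specific downstream destination vectors or assays.
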