>Addgene plasmid #70813 | pFOSGE_COF1D06 | depositor partial sequence | sequence record 126755 | insert
ATGTTCATTGAACGCAACCTAGCTAAGTCTAAACTGAAATCCGTAATCAGTTCGATTGGAACCTCACACC
CGTGCGAATCGATGGAAGGTGCGATGTGCATCCCGCTACTGTTGTTGGCCATTGGGTTCTCCTCCGTTAT
TTCAATTTCCGGTCAACCGGAGGGCAGAATAATTAATGGCACTACGGTAGATATTGCCCGTCATCCATAT
CTAGTCTCCCTTCGCTATCGCCGGGATAATGAGTCCAGCTATATGCACGAATGTGCCGGTGTCATCATCT
CGGAACAGGCATTGATCACCAGTGCTCAGTGCCTCTATGGCTTGCCCGAGGAAACTAAACTTGTGGCTGT
GGCCGGAGCAAACACCCGCAATGGAACCGATGGATTTATTTACCCAGTAGCCAATTGGACCCATCATCCG
AACTACGATCCCGTGACAGTTGACAATGATATAGGTGTCCTCCTTCTGGACACAACCCTCGACCTCACGC
TCCTCGGAATAAGCTCAATTGGTATCCGCCCGGAGCGTCCTGCAGTGGGTAGACTTGCCACTGTAGCCGG
ATGGGGCTACCGGGAGGAGTGGGGCCCCTCCAGCTACAAACTGGAGCAGACCGAAGTTCCAGTGGTTAGC
TCTGAGCAGTGCACACAAATCTACGGAGCTGGCGAGGTTACCGAGCGGATGATTTGCGCGGGATTCGTAG
TTCAAGGAGGCAGTGATGCCTGCCAAGGCGACACCGGTGGCCCCCTGGTCATCGATGGTCAGCTGGTGGG
TCTGGTGTCCTGGGGACGCGGATGTGCCCGACCCAACTACCCCACCGTCTACTGCTACGTGGCCAGCTTT
GTGGATTGGATCGAGGAAACCATAGCAGCTGCTGGAGTGCAA
