>Addgene plasmid #70813 | pFOSGE_COF1D06 | addgene partial sequence | sequence record 130721 | M13-F20 5'-TGTAAAACGACGGCCAGT-3'
ATTTTATTTTGACTGATAGTGACCTGTTCGTTGCAACAAATTGATGAGCAATGCTTTTTTATAATGCCAA
CTTTGTACAAAAAAGCAGGCTTCATGTTCATTGAACGCAACCTAGCTAAGTCTAAACTGAAATCCGTAAT
CAGTTCGATTGGAACCTCACACCCGTGCGAATCGATGGAAGGTGCGATGTGCATCCCGCTACTGTTGTTG
GCCATTGGGTTCTCCTCCGTTATTTCAATTTCCGGTCAACCGGAGGGCAGAATAATTAATGGCACTACGG
TAGATATTGCCCGTCATCCATATCTAGTCTCCCTTCGCTATCGCCGGGATAATGAGTCCAGCTATATGCA
CGAATGTGCCGGTGTCATCATCTCGGAACAGGCATTGATCACCAGTGCTCAGTGCCTCTATGGCTTGCCC
GAGGAAACTAAACTTGTGGCTGTGGCCGGAGCAAACACCCGCAATGGAACCGATGGATTTATTTACCCAG
TAGCCAATTGGACCCATCATCCGAACTACGATCCCGTGACAGTTGACAATGATATAGGTGTCCTCCTTCT
GGACACAACCCTCGACCTCACGCTCCTCGGAATAAGCTCAATTGGTATCCGCCCGGAGCGTCCTGCAGTG
GGTAGACTTGCCACTGTAGCCGGATGGGGCTACCGGGAGGAGTGGGGCCCCTCCAGCTACAAACTGGAGC
AGACCGAAGTTCCAGTGGTTAGCTCTGAGCAGTGCACACAAATCTACGGAGCTGGCGAGGTTACCGAGCG
GATGATTTGCGCGGGATTCGTAGTTCAAGGAGGCAGTGATGCCTGCCAAGGCGACACCGGTGGCCC
