>Addgene plasmid #70813 | pFOSGE_COF1D06 | addgene partial sequence | sequence record 130722 | M13-Rev 5'-CAGGAAACAGCTATGACC-3'
TAATGATTTTATTTTGACTGATAGTGACCTGTTCGTTGCAACAAATTGATAAGCAATGCTTTCTTATAAT
GCCAACTTTGTACAAGAAAGCTGGGTCTTGCACTCCAGCAGCTGCTATGGTTTCCTCGATCCAATCCACA
AAGCTGGCCACGTAGCAGTAGACGGTGGGGTAGTTGGGTCGGGCACATCCGCGTCCCCAGGACACCAGAC
CCACCAGCTGACCATCGATGACCAGGGGGCCACCGGTGTCGCCTTGGCAGGCATCACTGCCTCCTTGAAC
TACGAATCCCGCGCAAATCATCCGCTCGGTAACCTCGCCAGCTCCGTAGATTTGTGTGCACTGCTCAGAG
CTAACCACTGGAACTTCGGTCTGCTCCAGTTTGTAGCTGGAGGGGCCCCACTCCTCCCGGTAGCCCCATC
CGGCTACAGTGGCAAGTCTACCCACTGCAGGACGCTCCGGGCGGATACCAATTGAGCTTATTCCGAGGAG
CGTGAGGTCGAGGGTTGTGTCCAGAAGGAGGACACCTATATCATTGTCAACTGTCACGGGATCGTAGTTC
GGATGATGGGTCCAATTGGCTACTGGGTAAATAAATCCATCGGTTCCATTGCGGGTGTTTGCTCCGGCCA
CAGCCACAAGTTTAGTTTCCTCGGGCAAGCCATAGAGGCACTGAGCACTGGTGATCAATGCCTGTTCCGA
GATGATGACACCGGCACATTCGTGCATATAGCTGGACTCATTATCCCGGCGATAGCGA
